>Addgene plasmid #31219 | pLenti6/V5-DEST-UCHL5 | addgene partial sequence | sequence record 35970 | pBABE-3
AGACTTCGAGCGGCCGCCACTGTGCTGGATATCAACCACTTTGTACAAGAAAGTTGGGCTTTTGGTTTCC
TGAGCTTTCTTTGCGTTCTGTTTTTCTTTTGCCTTTTCTACTAGTGGTATTAACTGCTGGTGTTCTGCTA
AAGTCTTTAACAATTCCATAATGAAAGGCAGATAATTATGCTTCCTTCTGATATTCTCAATCTTGTATCT
TTTTAATTTCTGTACTTCTTCTTCAATAAGCATCTGATTTTTGGCAACTTCTGACTGAATAGCACTTAAC
ATACTATTACCTTGATCTGTATCCATGGGTTCCTCTGCAAGTTGTCTTTGTAACTCTGCTATCTTCTGCT
CATATATCATTTTTCTGTCAGACACAATGGCCATTAAATTAAATCGAATTTCACCTTCACTGTACTTTTG
TATCCTTTTTTCTATGACAGGCCTTACTGCACTGATCCAATCATCTTGATTGCATGCACCTAAATCAATC
GGTCCTTCTCTTAATCCATCTAATTCATACAGTCTCCCATTAACAGGAACATAACTGACAAAGTGAAAAG
CATCTTCTTC
