>Addgene plasmid #31219 | pLenti6/V5-DEST-UCHL5 | addgene partial sequence | sequence record 36562 | pBABE-3
ACTCATTACTAACCGGTACGCGTAGAATCGAGACCGAGGAGAGGGTTAGGGATAGGCTTACCTTCGAACC
GCGGGCCCTCTAGACTCGAGCGGCCGCCACTGTGCTGGATATCAACCACTTTGTACAAGAAAGTTGGGCT
TTTGGTTTCCTGAGCTTTCTTTGCGTTCTGTTTTTCTTTTGCCTTTTCTACTAGTGGTATTAACTGCTGG
TGTTCTGCTAAAGTCTTTAACAATTCCATAATGAAAGGCAGATAATTATGCTTCCTTCTGATATTCTCAA
TCTTGTATCTTTTTAATTTCTGTACTTCTTCTTCAATAAGCATCTGATTTTTGGCAACTTCTGACTGAAT
AGCACTTAACATACTATTACCTTGATCTGTATCCATGGGTTCCTCTGCAAGTTGTCTTTGTAACTCTGCT
ATCTTCTGCTCATATATCATTTTTCTGTCAGACACAATGGCCATTAAATTAAATCGAATTTCACCTTCAC
TGTACTTTTGTATCCTTTTTTCTATGACAGGCCTTACTGCACTGATCCAATCATCTTGATTGCATGCACC
TAAATCAATCGGTCCTTCTCTTAATCCATCTAATTCATACAGTCTCCCATTAACAGGAACATAACTGACA
AAGTGAAAAGCATCTTCTTCTTTTGCTGATGTCTTCGTATCAAATTCAAACATTTGCTGTCTGGCGAAAC
TGTTGTGTACTTGTCGAATCACATCTGAATTGCTCAGTGCCAAGCCTTTCATAGCTGCATCAAAACTTTG
TGAAAATTCTTTAAACTCTGATAATGTCTCGCCTAAATGGACATCCTGGTGGGTACAGTTCAGTAACACA
CTCACTATGGCTTGAGTAGCACAAGCAT
