[The description below was written by a language model from this plasmid's Addgene catalogue record.]
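Description:
pLenti6/V5-DEST-UCHL5 is a lentiviral mammalian expression plasmid built on the commercial pLenti6/V5-DEST Gateway destination backbone (about 7 kb without insert). It is propagated in bacteria as a high-copy plasmid under ampicillin selection. A recombination-deficient strain is recommended, reflecting the tendency of the repeated lentiviral sequences in such vectors to rearrange. In mammalian cells, transduced or transfected populations are selected with blasticidin.

The payload is the human UCHL5 open reading frame (987 bp; also known as UCH37, UCH-L5, INO80R or CGI-70), which encodes a ubiquitin C-terminal hydrolase-family deubiquitinating enzyme. The ORF was transferred from a human ORFeome entry clone by Gateway recombination. This reaction replaced the destination cassette and consumed the attR1 and attR2 sites flanking it. The insert is fused to a C-terminal V5 epitope tag supplied by the backbone, allowing detection of the expressed protein with anti-V5 antibodies. The record does not explicitly name the promoter, but the listing of a CMV forward sequencing primer upstream of the insert is consistent with CMV-driven expression. No feature table is provided, so other elements of the backbone, such as the LTRs and packaging signal, are not individually documented here.

As a lentiviral transfer vector, the plasmid is suited to packaging into viral particles for stable integration and expression of V5-tagged UCHL5 in dividing or non-dividing mammalian cells. The associated publication concerns the identification of pro-invasion metastasis drivers in early-stage melanoma, suggesting the construct was used for gain-of-function expression of candidate genes in that context.
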