Addgene plasmid #31219: pLenti6/V5-DEST-UCHL5
Depositing lab: Lynda Chin. Depositing organization: Dana-Farber Cancer Institute. Publication: Proinvasion metastasis drivers in early-stage melanoma are oncogenes. Scott KL, Nogueira C, Heffernan TP, van Doorn R, Dhakal S, Hanna JA, Min C, Jaskelioff M, Xiao Y, Wu CJ, Cameron LA, Perry SR, Zeid R, Feinberg T, Kim M, Vande Woude G, Granter SR, Bosenberg M, Chu GC, DePinho RA, Rimm DL, Chin L. Cancer Cell. 2011 Jul 12;20(1):92-103. 10.1016/j.ccr.2011.05.025 PubMed 21741599.
Backbone
  Vector backbone: pLenti6/V5-DEST
  Backbone manufacturer: Invitrogen
  Backbone size w/o insert (bp): 7000
  Vector type: Mammalian Expression, Lentiviral
  Selectable markers: Blasticidin
Growth in bacteria
  Bacterial resistance: Ampicillin, 100 μg/mL
  Growth temperature: 30°C
  Growth strain: Stbl3
  Growth instructions: Grow in STBL3 bacteria (Invitrogen) at lower temps (~30C) to prevent recombination and increase plasmid production.
  Copy number: High Copy
Gene/Insert
  Gene/Insert name: UCHL5
  Species: H. sapiens (human)
  Insert size (bp): 987
  GenBank ID: BC015521
  Entrez Gene: UCHL5 (a.k.a. CGI-70, INO80R, UCH-L5, UCH37)
  Tag / fusion protein: V5 (C terminal on backbone)
  Cloning method: Gateway Cloning; 5′ cloning site attR1 (destroyed during cloning); 3′ cloning site attR2 (destroyed during cloning)
  Sequencing primers: 5′ CMV Forward; 3′ V5 Reverse
Resource information
  A portion of this plasmid was derived from a plasmid made by: The entry clone used to create this plasmid was obatined from the human ORFeome (v5.1) collection made available by the Center for Cancer Systems Biology at the Dana-Farber Cancer Institute in Boston, MA.
Terms and licenses: Academic/Nonprofit Terms; Industry Terms: Not Available to Industry
How to cite: pLenti6/V5-DEST-UCHL5 was a gift from Lynda Chin (Addgene plasmid # 31219 ; http://n2t.net/addgene:31219 ; RRID:Addgene_31219)
